>Addgene plasmid #157225 | pD649-HAsp-BTNL8-COMP5AP-AviTag-9xHis | addgene full sequence | sequence record 474339 | Addgene NGS Result
TTTCAATATTATTGAAGCATTTATCAGGGTTATTGTCTCATGAGCGGATACATATTTGAATGTATTTAGA
AAAATAAACAAATAGGGGTCAGTGTTACAACCAATTAACCAATTCTGAACATTATCGCGAGCCCATTTAT
ACCTGAATATGGCTCATAACACCCCTTGCTCATGACCAAAATCCCTTAACGTGAGTTACGCGCGCGTCGT
TCCACTGAGCGTCAGACCCCGTAGAAAAGATCAAAGGATCTTCTTGAGATCCTTTTTTTCTGCGCGTAAT
CTGCTGCTTGCAAACAAAAAAACCACCGCTACCAGCGGTGGTTTGTTTGCCGGATCAAGAGCTACCAACT
CTTTTTCCGAAGGTAACTGGCTTCAGCAGAGCGCAGATACCAAATACTGTTCTTCTAGTGTAGCCGTAGT
TAGCCCACCACTTCAAGAACTCTGTAGCACCGCCTACATACCTCGCTCTGCTAATCCTGTTACCAGTGGC
TGCTGCCAGTGGCGATAAGTCGTGTCTTACCGGGTTGGACTCAAGACGATAGTTACCGGATAAGGCGCAG
CGGTCGGGCTGAACGGGGGGTTCGTGCACACAGCCCAGCTTGGAGCGAACGACCTACACCGAACTGAGAT
ACCTACAGCGTGAGCTATGAGAAAGCGCCACGCTTCCCGAAGGGAGAAAGGCGGACAGGTATCCGGTAAG
CGGCAGGGTCGGAACAGGAGAGCGCACGAGGGAGCTTCCAGGGGGAAACGCCTGGTATCTTTATAGTCCT
GTCGGGTTTCGCCACCTCTGACTTGAGCGTCGATTTTTGTGATGCTCGTCAGGGGGGCGGAGCCTATGGA
AAAACGCCAGCAACGCGGCCTTTTTACGGTTCCTGGCCTTTTGCTGGCCTTTTGCTCACATGTTCTTTCC
TGCGTTATCCCCTGATTCTGTGGATAACCGTATTACCGCCTTTGAGTGAGCTGATACCGCTCGCCGCAGC
CGAACGACCGAGCGCAGCGAGTCAGTGAGCGAGGAAGCGGAAGGCGAGAGTAGGGAACTGCCAGGCATCA
AACTAAGCAGAAGGCCCCTGACGGATGGCCTTTTTGCGTTTCTACAAACTCTTTCTGTGTTGTAAAACGA
CGGCCAGTCTTAAGCTCGGGCCCCCTGGGCGGTTCTGATAACGAGTAATCGTTAATCCGCAAATAACGTA
AAAACCCGCTTCGGCGGGTTTTTTTATGGGGGGAGTTTAGGGAAAGAGCATTTGTCAGAATATTTAAGGG
CGCCTGTCACTTTGCTTGATATATGAGAATTATTTAACCTTATAAATGAGAAAAAAGCAACGCACTTTAA
ATAAGATACGTTGCTTTTTCGATTGATGAACACCTATAATTAAACTATTCATCTATTATTTATGATTTTT
TGTATATACAATATTTCTAGTTTGTTAAAGAGAATTAAGAAAATAAATCTCGAAAATAATAAAGGGAAAA
TCAGTTTTTGATATCAAAATTATACATGTCAACGATAATACAAAATATAATACAAACTATAAGATGTTAT
CAGTATTTATTATCATTTAGAATAAATTTTGTGTCGCCCTTAATTGTGAGCGGATAACAATTACGAGCTT
CATGCACAGTGGCGTTGACTCAATATTGGCCATTAGCCATATTATTCATTGGTTATATAGCATAAATCAA
TATTGGCTATTGGCCATTGCATACGTTGTATCTATATCATAATATGTACATTTATATTGGCTCATGTCCA
ATATGACCGCCATGTTGGCATTGATTATTGACTAGTTATTAATAGTAATCAATTACGGGGTCATTAGTTC
ATAGCCCATATATGGAGTTCCGCGTTACATAACTTACGGTAAATGGCCCGCCTGGCTGACCGCCCAACGA
CCCCCGCCCATTGACGTCAATAATGACGTATGTTCCCATAGTAACGCCAATAGGGACTTTCCATTGACGT
CAATGGGTGGAGTATTTACGGTAAACTGCCCACTTGGCAGTACATCAAGTGTATCATATGCCAAGTACGC
CCCCTATTGACGTCAATGACGGTAAATGGCCCGCCTGGCATTATGCCCAGTACATGACCTTATGGGACTT
TCCTACTTGGCAGTACATCTACGTATTAGTCATCGCTATTACCATGGTGATGCGGTTTTGGCAGTACATC
AATGGGCGTGGATAGCGGTTTGACTCACGGGGATTTCCAAGTCTCCACCCCATTGACGTCAATGGGAGTT
TGTTTTGGCACCAAAATCAACGGGACTTTCCAAAATGTCGTAACAACTCCGCCCCATTGACGCAAATGGG
CGGTAGGCGTGTACGGTGGGAGGTCTATATAAGCAGAGCTCGTTTAGTGAACCGTCAGATCGCCTGGAGA
CGCCATCCACGCTGTTTTGACCTCCATAGAAGACACCGGGACCGATCCAGCCTCCGCGGCCGGGAACGGT
GCATTGGAACGCGGATTCCCCGTGCCAAGAGTGACGTAAGTACCGCCTATAGAGTCTATAGGCCCACCCC
CTTGGCTTCGTTAGAACGCGGCTACAATTAATACATAACCTTATGTATCATACACATACGATTTAGGTGA
CACTATAGAATAACATCCACTTTGCCTTTCTCTCCACAGGTGTCCACTCCCAGGTCCAACTGCACCTCGG
TTCTATCGAAAACGCGCCTGCTAGCGCCACCATGAAGACCATCATTGCCCTGAGCTACATCTTCTGCCTG
GTGTTCGCTGCGGCCGCCCAATGGCAAGTGTTTGGACCTGATAAGCCTGTGCAGGCCCTCGTGGGAGAAG
ATGCCGCCTTTAGCTGCTTTCTGAGCCCCAAGACAAACGCCGAAGCCATGGAAGTGCGGTTCTTCAGAGG
CCAGTTTAGCAGCGTGGTGCACCTGTACAGAGATGGCAAGGACCAGCCTTTCATGCAGATGCCCCAGTAC
CAGGGCAGAACAAAGCTGGTCAAGGACTCTATCGCCGAGGGCAGAATCAGCCTGCGGCTGGAAAACATCA
CAGTGCTGGATGCCGGCCTGTACGGCTGTAGAATCAGCAGCCAGAGCTACTACCAGAAGGCCATCTGGGA
GCTGCAAGTGTCTGCTCTGGGAAGCGTGCCACTGATCAGCATCACAGGCTACGTGGACAGAGACATCCAG
CTGCTGTGTCAGAGCAGCGGCTGGTTTCCTAGACCTACCGCCAAGTGGAAGGGCCCTCAGGGCCAAGATC
TGAGCACCGACAGCCGGACCAATAGAGACATGCACGGCCTGTTCGACGTGGAAATCTCCCTGACCGTGCA
AGAGAATGCCGGCAGCATCAGCTGTAGCATGAGACACGCCCACCTGAGCAGAGAAGTGGAAAGCAGAGTG
CAGATCGGCGACACCTTCTTCGAGCCTATTAGCTGGCACCTGGCCACCAAAGGCGCGCCGGAAGATCAAG
TTGATCCAAGATTGATTGATGGCAAGGGCGGATCTCTGGAGGTGCTGTTCCAGGGACCAGGCGGAAGCGG
CAATCCCGGCGGCGATCTGGCCCCCCAGATGCTGCGCGAGCTGCAGGAGACCAATGCCGCCCTGCAGGAC
GTGCGCGAGCTGCTGCGCCACCGCGTGAAGGAGATCACCTTCCTGAAGAACACCGTGATGGAGTGCGACG
CCTGCGGTATGCAGCCCTCTAGAGGCTCCGGCTCCATCATCCCAGTTGAGGAGGAGAACCCGGACTTCTG
GAACCGCGAGGCAGCCGAGGCCCTGGGTGCCGCCAAGAAGCTGCAGCCTGCACAGACAGCCGCCAAGAAC
CTCATCATCTTCCTGGGCGATGGGATGGGGGTGTCTACGGTGACAGCTGCCAGGATCCTAAAAGGGCAGA
AGAAGGACAAACTGGGGCCTGAGATACCCCTGGCCATGGACCGCTTCCCATATGTGGCTCTGTCCAAGAC
ATACAATGTAGACAAACATGTGCCAGACAGTGGAGCCACAGCCACGGCCTACCTGTGCGGGGTCAAGGGC
AACTTCCAGACCATTGGCTTGAGTGCAGCCGCCCGCTTTAACCAGTGCAACACGACACGCGGCAACGAGG
TCATCTCCGTGATGAATCGGGCCAAGAAAGCAGGGAAGTCAGTGGGAGTGGTAACCACCACACGAGTGCA
GCACGCCTCGCCAGCCGGCACCTACGCCCACACGGTGAACCGCAACTGGTACTCGGACGCCGACGTGCCT
GCCTCGGCCCGCCAGGAGGGGTGCCAGGACATCGCTACGCAGCTCATCTCCAACATGGACATTGACGTGA
TCCTAGGTGGAGGCCGAAAGTACATGTTTCGCATGGGAACCCCAGACCCTGAGTACCCAGATGACTACAG
CCAAGGTGGGACCAGGCTGGACGGGAAGAATCTGGTGCAGGAATGGCTGGCGAAGCGCCAGGGTGCCCGG
TATGTGTGGAACCGCACTGAGCTCATGCAGGCTTCCCTGGACCCGTCTGTGACCCATCTCATGGGTCTCT
TTGAGCCTGGAGACATGAAATACGAGATCCACCGAGACTCCACACTGGACCCCTCCCTGATGGAGATGAC
AGAGGCTGCCCTGCGCCTGCTGAGCAGGAACCCCCGCGGCTTCTTCCTCTTCGTGGAGGGTGGTCGCATC
GACCATGGTCATCATGAAAGCAGGGCTTACCGGGCACTGACTGAGACGATCATGTTCGACGACGCCATTG
AGAGGGCGGGCCAGCTCACCAGCGAGGAGGACACGCTGAGCCTCGTCACTGCCGACCACTCCCACGTCTT
CTCCTTCGGAGGCTACCCCCTGCGAGGGAGCTCCATCTTCGGGCTGGCCCCTGGCAAGGCCCGGGACAGG
AAGGCCTACACGGTCCTCCTATACGGAAACGGTCCAGGCTATGTGCTCAAGGACGGCGCCCGGCCGGATG
TTACCGAGAGCGAGAGCGGGAGCCCCGAGTATCGGCAGCAGTCAGCAGTGCCCCTGGACGAAGAGACCCA
CGCAGGCGAGGACGTGGCGGTGTTCGCGCGCGGCCCGCAGGCGCACCTGGTTCACGGCGTGCAGGAGCAG
ACCTTCATAGCGCACGTCATGGCCTTCGCCGCCTGCCTGGAGCCCTACACCGCCTGCGACCTGGCGCCCC
CCGCCGGCACCACCGACGCCGCGCACCCGGGTGGCGGAGGACTGAACGACATCTTCGAGGCTCAGAAAAT
CGAATGGCACGAACATCACCATCACCATCACCATCACCATTAAGGCCGGCCTGTAGTCACTGGCACAACG
CGTTACCCGGTAAGCCAATCGGGTATACACGGTCGTCATACTGCAGACAGGGTTCTTCTACTTTGCAAGA
TAGTCTTGAGTAGTAAAATAAATAGATAGAGAAAATCAGCCTCGACTGTGCCTTCTAGTTGCCAGCCATC
TGTTGTTTGCCCCTCCCCCGTGCCTTCCTTGACCCTGGAAGGTGCCACTCCCACTGTCCTTTCCTAATAA
AATGAGGAAATTGCATCACAACACTCAACCCTATCTCGGTCTATTCTTTTGATTTATAAGGGATTTTGCC
GATTTCGGCCTATTGGTTAAAAAATGAGCTGATTTAACAAAAATTTAACGCGAATTAATTCTGTGGAATG
TGTGTCAGTTAGGGTGTGGAAAGTCCCCAGGCTCCCCAGCAGGCAGAAGTATGCAAAGCATGCATCTCAA
TTAGTCAGCAACCAGGTGTGGAAAGTCCCCAGGCTCCCCAGCAGGCAGAAGTATGCAAAGCATGCATCTC
AATTAGTCAGCAACCATAGTCCCGCCCCTAACTCCGCCCATCCCGCCCCTAACTCCGCCCAGTTCCGCCC
ATTCTCCGCCCCATGGCTGACTAATTTTTTTTATTTATGCAGAGGCCGAGGCCGCCTCTGCCTCTGAGCT
ATTCCAGAAGTAGTGAGGAGGCTTTTTTGGAGGCCTAGGCTTTTGCAAAAAGCTCCCGGGAGCTTGTATA
TCCATTTTCGGATCTGATCAGCACGTGTTGACAATTAATCATCGGCATAGTATATCGGCATAGTATAATA
CGACAAGGTGAGGAACTAAACCATGACCGAGTACAAGCCCACGGTGCGCCTCGCCACCCGCGACGACGTC
CCCAGGGCCGTACGCACCCTCGCCGCCGCGTTCGCCGACTACCCCGCCACGCGCCACACCGTCGATCCGG
ACCGCCACATCGAGCGGGTCACCGAGCTGCAAGAACTCTTCCTCACGCGCGTCGGGCTCGACATCGGCAA
GGTGTGGGTCGCGGACGACGGCGCCGCGGTGGCGGTCTGGACCACGCCGGAGAGCGTCGAAGCGGGGGCG
GTGTTCGCCGAGATCGGCCCGCGCATGGCCGAGTTGAGCGGTTCCCGGCTGGCCGCGCAGCAACAGATGG
AAGGCCTCCTGGCGCCGCACCGGCCCAAGGAGCCCGCGTGGTTCCTGGCCACCGTCGGCGTCTCGCCCGA
CCACCAGGGCAAGGGTCTGGGCAGCGCCGTCGTGCTCCCCGGAGTGGAGGCGGCCGAGCGCGCCGGGGTG
CCCGCCTTCCTGGAGACATCCGCGCCCCGCAACCTCCCCTTCTACGAGCGGCTCGGCTTCACCGTCACCG
CCGACGTCGAGGTGCCCGAAGGACCGCGCACCTGGTGCATGACCCGCAAGCCCGGTGCCTGACACGTGCT
ACGAGATTTCGATTCCACCGCCGCCTTCTATGAAAGGTTGGGCTTCGGAATCGTTTTCCGGGACGCCGGC
TGGATGATCCTCCAGCGCGGGGATCTCATGCTGGAGTTCTTCGCCCACCCCAACTTGTTTATTGCAGCTT
ATAATGGTTACAAATAAAGCAATAGCATCACAAATTTCACAAATAAAGCATTTTTTTCACTGCATTCTAG
TTGTGGTTTGTCCAAACTCATCAATGTATCTTATCATGTCTGTATACCGTCGACCTCTAGCTAGAGCTTG
GCGTAATCATGGTCATTACCAATGCTTAATCAGTGAGGCACCTATCTCAGCGATCTGTCTATTTCGTTCA
TCCATAGTTGCCTGACTCCCCGTCGTGTAGATAACTACGATACGGGAGGGCTTACCATCTGGCCCCAGCG
CTGCGATGATACCGCGAGAACCACGCTCACCGGCTCCGGATTTATCAGCAATAAACCAGCCAGCCGGAAG
GGCCGAGCGCAGAAGTGGTCCTGCAACTTTATCCGCCTCCATCCAGTCTATTAATTGTTGCCGGGAAGCT
AGAGTAAGTAGTTCGCCAGTTAATAGTTTGCGCAACGTTGTTGCCATCGCTACAGGCATCGTGGTGTCAC
GCTCGTCGTTTGGTATGGCTTCATTCAGCTCCGGTTCCCAACGATCAAGGCGAGTTACATGATCCCCCAT
GTTGTGCAAAAAAGCGGTTAGCTCCTTCGGTCCTCCGATCGTTGTCAGAAGTAAGTTGGCCGCAGTGTTA
TCACTCATGGTTATGGCAGCACTGCATAATTCTCTTACTGTCATGCCATCCGTAAGATGCTTTTCTGTGA
CTGGTGAGTACTCAACCAAGTCATTCTGAGAATAGTGTATGCGGCGACCGAGTTGCTCTTGCCCGGCGTC
AATACGGGATAATACCGCGCCACATAGCAGAACTTTAAAAGTGCTCATCATTGGAAAACGTTCTTCGGGG
CGAAAACTCTCAAGGATCTTACCGCTGTTGAGATCCAGTTCGATGTAACCCACTCGTGCACCCAACTGAT
CTTCAGCATCTTTTACTTTCACCAGCGTTTCTGGGTGAGCAAAAACAGGAAGGCAAAATGCCGCAAAAAA
GGGAATAAGGGCGACACGGAAATGTTGAATACTCATATTCTTCCTT
Features (pLannotate 1.2.2; 24 found; start..end, strand, type, name):
    119..143     -  CDS            KanR (fragment): aminoglycoside phosphotransferase; aph(3')-Ia; confers resistance to kanamycin
    254..842     +  rep_origin     ori: high-copy-number ColE1/pMB1/pBR322/pUC origin of replication
   1067..1084    +  terminator     rrnB T2 terminator (fragment): transcription terminator T2 from the E. coli rrnB gene
   1109..1128    -  CDS            lacZα (fragment): LacZα fragment of β-galactosidase; lacZ fragment
   1584..1600    +  protein_bind   lac operator: The lac repressor binds to the lac operator to inhibit transcription in E. coli. This inhibition can be relieved by adding lactose or isopropyl-β-D-thiogalactopyranoside (IPTG). lac repressor encoded by lacI
   1843..2146    +  enhancer       CMV enhancer: human cytomegalovirus immediate early enhancer
   2147..2350    +  promoter       CMV promoter: human cytomegalovirus (CMV) immediate early promoter
   2486..2529    +  intron         CMV intron (fragment): modified intron A from human cytomegalovirus
   2581..2599    +  promoter       SP6 promoter: promoter for bacteriophage SP6 RNA polymerase
   2603..2640    +  CDS            IgH signal sequence (fragment): signal sequence from the mouse immunoglobulin heavy chain variable region
   2710..3411    +  CDS            BTNL8 (fragment): BTNL8_HUMAN - Experimental evidence at protein level: Swiss-Prot protein existence level 1. May stimulate primary immune response. Acts on T-cell stimulated sub-optimally through the TCR/CD3 complex stimulating their proliferation and cytokine production. From Homo sapiens (Human).
   3508..3687    +  CDS            Comp (fragment): COMP_RAT - Experimental evidence at protein level: Swiss-Prot protein existence level 1. May play a role in the structural integrity of cartilage via its interaction with other extracellular matrix proteins such as the collagens and fibronectin. Can mediate the interaction of chondrocytes with the cartilage extracellular matrix through interaction with cell surface integrin receptors. Could play a role in the pathogenesis of osteoarthritis. Potent suppressor of apoptosis in both primary chondrocytes and transformed cells. Suppresses apoptosis by blocking the activation of caspase-3 and by indu
   3675..5127    +  CDS            SEAP (fragment): secreted alkaline phosphatase from human placenta The natural enzyme has a C-terminal transmembrane sequence that is replaced by a GPI anchor.
   5152..5193    +  CDS            AviTag™ (fragment): peptide tag that allows for enzymatic biotinylation
   5197..5220    +  CDS            8xHis: 8xHis affinity tag
   5366..5477    +  polyA_signal   bGH poly(A) signal: bovine growth hormone polyadenylation signal
   5478..5586    +  rep_origin     f1 ori (fragment): f1 bacteriophage origin of replication; arrow indicates direction of (+) strand synthesis
   5600..5929    +  promoter       SV40 promoter: SV40 enhancer and early promoter
   5977..6024    +  promoter       EM7 promoter: synthetic bacterial promoter&nbsp
   6043..6642    +  CDS            PuroR (fragment): puromycin N-acetyltransferase; pac from Streptomyces; confers resistance to puromycin
   6652..6777    +  CDS            ble (fragment): BLE_KLEPN - Experimental evidence at protein level: Swiss-Prot protein existence level 1. Binding protein with a strong affinity to the bleomycin family of antibiotics. Binds to CL990; an antimitotic-antibiotic compound. From Klebsiella pneumoniae.
   6772..6893    +  polyA_signal   SV40 poly(A) signal: SV40 polyadenylation signal
   6946..7806    -  CDS            AmpR: β-lactamase; bla; confers resistance to ampicillin, carbenicillin, and related antibiotics
   7809..89      -  promoter       AmpR promoter (fragment) (across the origin): bla
