[The description below was written by a language model from this plasmid's Addgene catalogue record and pLannotate feature annotations shown in this document.]
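Description:
pD649-HAsp-BTNL8-COMP5AP-AviTag-9xHis is a mammalian expression plasmid built on the pD649 backbone for producing a secreted, multimerised form of the extracellular domain of human BTNL8, a butyrophilin-like immunoglobulin-superfamily cell-surface protein. It is propagated in E. coli as a high-copy plasmid through a ColE1/pUC-type origin and selected with ampicillin via a full-length β-lactamase gene. The sequenced record is about 7.8 kb. The annotation also picks up short remnants of KanR, lacZα, an rrnB terminator and an f1 origin, which appear to be backbone vestiges rather than functional parts.

Expression is driven by the CMV immediate-early enhancer and promoter, followed by a fragment of CMV intron A and an SP6 promoter that can serve for in vitro transcription or as a sequencing primer site. The open reading frame starts with a signal peptide: the plasmid name indicates an HA-derived leader ("HAsp"), although the automated annotation labels this short stretch as an IgH signal sequence fragment. The BTNL8 ectodomain sits between retained NotI and AscI recognition sites and is fused at its C terminus to the coiled-coil region of rat COMP, which assembles into pentamers. This is followed by human placental alkaline phosphatase, an AviTag for enzymatic biotinylation and a polyhistidine tag (9xHis by name, annotated as 8xHis), and the transcript ends at a bGH polyadenylation signal. A separate SV40/EM7-driven cassette carries puromycin N-acetyltransferase with an SV40 poly(A) signal, potentially allowing puromycin selection in mammalian cells, although the coding sequence is annotated only as a fragment.

The pentameric, enzyme-labelled protein suits avidity-enhanced binding assays with a colorimetric readout, consistent with its origin in a human IgSF extracellular interactome screen. The depositor notes that some plasmids in the collection may carry an IS4-like transposase upstream of the CMV promoter, but none is annotated here.
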