Addgene plasmid #157225: pD649-HAsp-BTNL8-COMP5AP-AviTag-9xHis
Purpose: Mammalian expression of cell-surface protein extracellular domain fused to COMP5AP-AviTag-9xHis. Protein is secreted from cells.
Depositing lab: Chris Garcia. Depositing organization: Stanford University. Publication: A Human IgSF Cell-Surface Interactome Reveals a Complex Network of Protein-Protein Interactions. Wojtowicz WM, Vielmetter J, Fernandes RA, Siepe DH, Eastman CL, Chisholm GB, Cox S, Klock H, Anderson PW, Rue SM, Miller JJ, Glaser SM, Bragstad ML, Vance J, Lam AW, Lesley SA, Zinn K, Garcia KC. Cell. 2020 Aug 20;182(4):1027-1043.e17. doi: 10.1016/j.cell.2020.07.025. PubMed 32822567.
Backbone
  Vector backbone: pD649
  Backbone size w/o insert (bp): 7153
  Vector type: Mammalian Expression
Growth in bacteria
  Bacterial resistance: Ampicillin, 100 μg/mL
  Growth temperature: 37°C
  Growth strain: DH5alpha
  Copy number: High Copy
Gene/Insert
  Gene/Insert name: BTNL8
  Species: H. sapiens (human)
  Insert size (bp): 663
  Entrez Gene: BTNL8 (a.k.a. BTN9.2)
  Promoter: CMV/SP6
  Tag / fusion protein: COMP5AP-AviTag-9xHis (C terminal on backbone)
  Cloning method: Restriction Enzyme; 5′ cloning site GCGGCCGC (not destroyed); 3′ cloning site GGCGCGCC (not destroyed)
  Sequencing primers: 5′ ATTTAGGTGACACTATAG; 3′ CGTCGCACTCCATCACGGTG
Resource information
  A portion of this plasmid was derived from a plasmid made by: synthesis by ThermoFisher
Terms and licenses: Academic/Nonprofit Terms; Industry Terms: Not Available to Industry
Depositor comments: Some plasmids in this collection may have an IS4-like element ISVsa5 family transposase upstream of the CMV promoter.
How to cite: pD649-HAsp-BTNL8-COMP5AP-AviTag-9xHis was a gift from Chris Garcia (Addgene plasmid # 157225 ; http://n2t.net/addgene:157225 ; RRID:Addgene_157225)
