>Addgene plasmid #157225 | pD649-HAsp-BTNL8-COMP5AP-AviTag-9xHis | depositor partial sequence | sequence record 303560 | insert (extracellular domain)
CAATGGCAAGTGTTTGGACCTGATAAGCCTGTGCAGGCCCTCGTGGGAGAAGATGCCGCCTTTAGCTGCT
TTCTGAGCCCCAAGACAAACGCCGAAGCCATGGAAGTGCGGTTCTTCAGAGGCCAGTTTAGCAGCGTGGT
GCACCTGTACAGAGATGGCAAGGACCAGCCTTTCATGCAGATGCCCCAGTACCAGGGCAGAACAAAGCTG
GTCAAGGACTCTATCGCCGAGGGCAGAATCAGCCTGCGGCTGGAAAACATCACAGTGCTGGATGCCGGCC
TGTACGGCTGTAGAATCAGCAGCCAGAGCTACTACCAGAAGGCCATCTGGGAGCTGCAAGTGTCTGCTCT
GGGAAGCGTGCCACTGATCAGCATCACAGGCTACGTGGACAGAGACATCCAGCTGCTGTGTCAGAGCAGC
GGCTGGTTTCCTAGACCTACCGCCAAGTGGAAGGGCCCTCAGGGCCAAGATCTGAGCACCGACAGCCGGA
CCAATAGAGACATGCACGGCCTGTTCGACGTGGAAATCTCCCTGACCGTGCAAGAGAATGCCGGCAGCAT
CAGCTGTAGCATGAGACACGCCCACCTGAGCAGAGAAGTGGAAAGCAGAGTGCAGATCGGCGACACCTTC
TTCGAGCCTATTAGCTGGCACCTGGCCACCAAA
